Addgene plasmid #92244: USPQ-HTT-TALEN2
Purpose: TALEN targeting upstream of HTT gene (ELD), forms obligate heterodimer with USPQ-HTT-TALEN1
Depositing lab: Mahmoud Pouladi. Depositing organization: Translational Laboratory in Genetic Medicine, BMSI, A*STAR. Publication: Unbiased Profiling of Isogenic Huntington Disease hPSC-Derived CNS and Peripheral Cells Reveals Strong Cell-Type Specificity of CAG Length Effects. Ooi J, Langley SR, Xu X, Utami KH, Sim B, Huang Y, Harmston NP, Tay YL, Ziaei A, Zeng R, Low D, Aminkeng F, Sobota RM, Ginhoux F, Petretto E, Pouladi MA. Cell Rep. 2019 Feb 26;26(9):2494-2508.e7. doi: 10.1016/j.celrep.2019.02.008. PubMed 30811996.
Backbone
  Vector backbone: pcDNA4/myc-hisA
  Backbone size w/o insert (bp): 5055
  Vector type: TALEN
  Selectable markers: Zeocin
Growth in bacteria
  Bacterial resistance: Ampicillin, 100 μg/mL
  Growth temperature: 37°C
  Growth strain: DH5alpha
  Copy number: High Copy
Gene/Insert
  Gene/Insert name: TALEN
  Species: Synthetic
  Promoter: CMV
  Cloning method: Restriction Enzyme; 5′ cloning site HindIII (not destroyed); 3′ cloning site PmeI (destroyed during cloning)
  Sequencing primers: 5′ CGCAAATGGGCGGTAGGCGTG
Terms and licenses: Academic/Nonprofit Terms; Industry Terms: Not Available to Industry
How to cite: USPQ-HTT-TALEN2 was a gift from Mahmoud Pouladi (Addgene plasmid # 92244 ; http://n2t.net/addgene:92244 ; RRID:Addgene_92244)
