[The description below was written by a language model from this plasmid's Addgene catalogue record and pLannotate feature annotations shown in this document.]
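Description:
USPQ-HTT-TALEN2 is a mammalian expression plasmid built on the pcDNA4/myc-hisA backbone that encodes one half of a TALE nuclease pair directed at a site upstream of the HTT (huntingtin) gene. It is maintained in E. coli through a high-copy ColE1/pUC-type origin and an ampicillin resistance gene, and it also carries an f1 origin. For selection in mammalian cells the backbone supplies a Zeocin resistance cassette (Sh ble), driven by the SV40 early promoter with a downstream SV40 polyadenylation signal. An EM7 promoter ahead of the same coding sequence also allows its expression in bacteria. Two full-length sequence records of about 7.9 kb, one from the depositor and one from repository sequencing, show the same feature layout.

The payload is a synthetic TALEN open reading frame under the CMV immediate-early enhancer and promoter, terminated by the bovine growth hormone polyadenylation signal. A T7 promoter lies just upstream of the coding region. The protein begins with a 3xFLAG epitope tag, followed by N-terminal and C-terminal segments matching Xanthomonas TAL effector proteins. These flank an unannotated stretch of roughly 1.6 kb that presumably holds the custom repeat array specifying the DNA target. The record does not give the target sequence or the repeat composition. The C-terminus is fused to the FokI nuclease cleavage domain, recorded as the ELD variant. This engineered form cleaves only when paired with its complementary partner, so the construct works as an obligate heterodimer with USPQ-HTT-TALEN1, which limits cutting by homodimers. The associated publication concerns isogenic Huntington disease human pluripotent stem cell lines, which suggests that co-delivery of the pair was used for genome editing at the HTT locus.
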