Features (pLannotate 1.2.2; 24 found; start..end, strand, type, name):
     36..80      -  misc_feature   bom (fragment): basis of mobility region from pBR322
    235..614     +  enhancer       CMV enhancer: human cytomegalovirus immediate early enhancer
    615..818     +  promoter       CMV promoter: human cytomegalovirus (CMV) immediate early promoter
    814..847     +  LTR            5' LTR (truncated) (fragment): truncated 5' long terminal repeat (LTR) from HIV-1
    863..881     +  promoter       T7 promoter: promoter for bacteriophage T7 RNA polymerase
    917..982     +  CDS            3xFLAG: three tandem FLAG® epitope tags, followed by an enterokinase cleavage site
    980..1543    +  CDS            avrBs3 (fragment): AVRB3_XANEU - Experimental evidence at protein level: Swiss-Prot protein existence level 1. Avirulence protein. Acts as a transcription factor in C.annuum plants. In susceptible plants lacking the Bs3 resistance gene induces expression of a number of genes, including genes homologous to a family of auxin-induced genes, alpha-expansin genes, pectate lyase, anthocyanidin glucoside rhamnosyl transferase and at least one transcription factor, UPA20. Their expression leads to plant hypertrophy in mesophyll cells, probably mainly mediated by UPA20 (PubMed:17962565). In resistant plants induces the h
   3134..3340    +  CDS            pthXo1 (fragment): PTHX1_XANOP - Also known as tal2b. Experimental evidence at protein level: Swiss-Prot protein existence level 1. Avirulence protein. Acts as a transcription factor in rice, inducing expression of a number of host genes including SWEET11 (Os8N3, XA13, AC Q6YZF3) in susceptible plants with the Xa13 allele. Plants with the xa13 allele, which has an altered promoter, are resistant to bacterial blight caused by this bacterial strain and do not induce SWEET11. The xa13 allele elicits an atypical hypersensitive response (HR). PthXo1 binds SWEET11 promoter DNA in a sequence-specific manner. From Xanth
   3329..3916    +  CDS            fokIR (fragment): T2F1_PLAOK - Also known as rfoKI. Experimental evidence at protein level: Swiss-Prot protein existence level 1. Recognizes the double-stranded sequence 5'-GGATG-3'/3'-CATCC- 5' and cleaves respectively 14 bases after G-1 and 13 bases before C-1. From Planomicrobium okeanokoites (Planococcus okeanokoites) (Flavobacterium okeanokoites).
   3957..4181    +  polyA_signal   bGH poly(A) signal: bovine growth hormone polyadenylation signal
   4185..4206    +  promoter       SV40 promoter (fragment): SV40 enhancer and early promoter
   4227..4655    +  rep_origin     f1 ori (sequence partly withheld): f1 bacteriophage origin of replication; arrow indicates direction of (+) strand synthesis
   4669..4999    +  promoter       SV40 promoter: SV40 enhancer and early promoter
   5047..5094    +  promoter       EM7 promoter: synthetic bacterial promoter&nbsp
   5113..5487    +  CDS            BleoR: antibiotic-binding protein; Sh ble from Streptoalloteichus hindustanus; confers resistance to bleomycin, phleomycin, and Zeocin™
   5497..5622    +  CDS            ble (fragment): BLE_KLEPN - Experimental evidence at protein level: Swiss-Prot protein existence level 1. Binding protein with a strong affinity to the bleomycin family of antibiotics. Binds to CL990; an antimitotic-antibiotic compound. From Klebsiella pneumoniae.
   5617..5738    +  polyA_signal   SV40 poly(A) signal: SV40 polyadenylation signal
   5811..5827    -  protein_bind   lac operator: The lac repressor binds to the lac operator to inhibit transcription in E. coli. This inhibition can be relieved by adding lactose or isopropyl-β-D-thiogalactopyranoside (IPTG). lac repressor encoded by lacI
   5835..5865    -  promoter       lac promoter: promoter for the E. coli lac operon
   5880..5901    -  protein_bind   CAP binding site: CAP binding activates transcription in the presence of cAMP. E. coli catabolite activator protein
   5914..6006    -  CDS            lacI (fragment): lac repressor; lacI; The lac repressor binds to the lac operator to inhibit transcription in E. coli. This inhibition can be relieved by adding lactose or isopropyl-β-D-thiogalactopyranoside (IPTG).
   6189..6777    -  rep_origin     ori: high-copy-number ColE1/pMB1/pBR322/pUC origin of replication
   6948..7808    -  CDS            AmpR: β-lactamase; bla; confers resistance to ampicillin, carbenicillin, and related antibiotics
   7809..7913    -  promoter       AmpR promoter: bla
>Addgene plasmid #92244 | USPQ-HTT-TALEN2 | depositor full sequence | sequence record 177798 | USPQ-HTT-TALEN2 sequence 7944 bps
GACGGATCGGGAGATCTCCCGATCCCCTATGGTCGACTCTCAGTACAATCTGCTCTGATGCCGCATAGTT
AAGCCAGTATCTGCTCCCTGCTTGTGTGTTGGAGGTCGCTGAGTAGTGCGCGAGCAAAATTTAAGCTACA
ACAAGGCAAGGCTTGACCGACAATTGCATGAAGAATCTGCTTAGGGTTAGGCGTTTTGCGCTGCTTCGCG
ATGTACGGGCCAGATATACGCGTTGACATTGATTATTGACTAGTTATTAATAGTAATCAATTACGGGGTC
ATTAGTTCATAGCCCATATATGGAGTTCCGCGTTACATAACTTACGGTAAATGGCCCGCCTGGCTGACCG
CCCAACGACCCCCGCCCATTGACGTCAATAATGACGTATGTTCCCATAGTAACGCCAATAGGGACTTTCC
ATTGACGTCAATGGGTGGACTATTTACGGTAAACTGCCCACTTGGCAGTACATCAAGTGTATCATATGCC
AAGTACGCCCCCTATTGACGTCAATGACGGTAAATGGCCCGCCTGGCATTATGCCCAGTACATGACCTTA
TGGGACTTTCCTACTTGGCAGTACATCTACGTATTAGTCATCGCTATTACCATGGTGATGCGGTTTTGGC
AGTACATCAATGGGCGTGGATAGCGGTTTGACTCACGGGGATTTCCAAGTCTCCACCCCATTGACGTCAA
TGGGAGTTTGTTTTGGCACCAAAATCAACGGGACTTTCCAAAATGTCGTAACAACTCCGCCCCATTGACG
CAAATGGGCGGTAGGCGTGTACGGTGGGAGGTCTATATAAGCAGAGCTCTCTGGCTAACTAGAGAACCCA
CTGCTTACTGGCTTATCGAAATTAATACGACTCACTATAGGGAGACCCAAGCTGGCTAGTTAAGCTTGCC
ACCATGGACTACAAAGACCATGACGGTGATTATAAAGATCATGACATCGATTACAAGGATGACGATGACA
AGATGGCCCCCAAGAAGAAGAGGAAGGTGGGCATTCACGGGGTACCCGCCGCTGTGGATCTACGCACGCT
CGGCTACAGCCAGCAGCAACAGGAGAAGATCAAACCGAAGGTTCGTTCGACAGTGGCGCAGCACCACGAG
GCACTGGTCGGCCATGGGTTTACACACGCGCACATCGTTGCGCTCAGCCAACACCCGGCAGCGTTAGGGA
CCGTCGCTGTCAAGTATCAGGACATGATCGCAGCGTTGCCAGAGGCGACACACGAAGCGATCGTTGGCGT
CGGCAAACAGTGGTCCGGCGCACGCGCTCTGGAGGCCTTGCTCACGGTGGCGGGAGAGTTGAGAGGTCCA
CCGTTACAGTTGGACACAGGCCAACTTCTCAAGATTGCAAAACGTGGCGGCGTGACCGCAGTGGAGGCAG
TGCATGCATGGCGCAATGCACTGACGGGTGCCCCCCTGAACTTGACTCCAGAACAGGTTGTGGCCATCGC
AAGCCACGACGGAGGAAAGCAAGCCCTGGAAACAGTACAGAGGCTGTTGCCTGTCCTGTGTCAAGCTCAC
GGTCTGACCCCAGAACAAGTCGTCGCAATCGCGAGCAATAACGGCGGAAAACAGGCTTTGGAAACGGTGC
AGAGGCTCCTTCCAGTGCTGTGTCAGGCACATGGACTCACCCCTGAGCAAGTCGTCGCAATCGCCTCCAA
CATTGGCGGGAAACAGGCACTGGAGACTGTCCAGCGCCTGCTTCCCGTGCTTTGCCAGGCGCACGGCCTA
ACCCCTGAGCAAGTCGTCGCAATCGCCTCCAACATTGGCGGGAAACAGGCACTGGAGACTGTCCAGCGCC
TGCTTCCCGTGCTTTGCCAGGCGCACGGGCTTACCCCAGAACAAGTCGTCGCAATCGCGAGCAATAACGG
CGGAAAACAGGCTTTGGAAACGGTGCAGAGGCTCCTTCCAGTGCTGTGTCAGGCACATGGCTTGACCCCA
GAACAAGTCGTCGCAATCGCGAGCAATAACGGCGGAAAACAGGCTTTGGAAACGGTGCAGAGGCTCCTTC
CAGTGCTGTGTCAGGCACATGGACTCACTCCAGAACAGGTTGTGGCCATCGCAAGCCACGACGGAGGAAA
GCAAGCCCTGGAAACAGTACAGAGGCTGTTGCCTGTCCTGTGTCAAGCTCACGGCCTAACTCCAGAACAG
GTTGTGGCCATCGCAAGCCACGACGGAGGAAAGCAAGCCCTGGAAACAGTACAGAGGCTGTTGCCTGTCC
TGTGTCAAGCTCACGGTCTGACACCTGAGCAGGTTGTGGCCATTGCCTCGAATGGAGGGGGCAAACAGGC
GTTGGAAACCGTACAACGATTGCTGCCGGTCCTTTGCCAAGCCCACGGCTTGACACCTGAGCAGGTTGTG
GCCATTGCCTCGAATGGAGGGGGCAAACAGGCGTTGGAAACCGTACAACGATTGCTGCCGGTCCTTTGCC
AAGCCCACGGGCTTACTCCAGAACAGGTTGTGGCCATCGCAAGCCACGACGGAGGAAAGCAAGCCCTGGA
AACAGTACAGAGGCTGTTGCCTGTCCTGTGTCAAGCTCACGGCCTAACCCCTGAGCAAGTCGTCGCAATC
GCCTCCAACATTGGCGGGAAACAGGCACTGGAGACTGTCCAGCGCCTGCTTCCCGTGCTTTGCCAGGCGC
ACGGACTCACACCTGAGCAGGTTGTGGCCATTGCCTCGAATGGAGGGGGCAAACAGGCGTTGGAAACCGT
ACAACGATTGCTGCCGGTCCTTTGCCAAGCCCACGGCTTGACTCCAGAACAGGTTGTGGCCATCGCAAGC
CACGACGGAGGAAAGCAAGCCCTGGAAACAGTACAGAGGCTGTTGCCTGTCCTGTGTCAAGCTCACGGGC
TTACCCCTGAGCAAGTCGTCGCAATCGCCTCCAACATTGGCGGGAAACAGGCACTGGAGACTGTCCAGCG
CCTGCTTCCCGTGCTTTGCCAGGCGCACGGTCTGACCCCAGAACAAGTCGTCGCAATCGCGAGCAATAAC
GGCGGAAAACAGGCTTTGGAAACGGTGCAGAGGCTCCTTCCAGTGCTGTGTCAGGCACATGGCCTAACCC
CGGAGCAGGTGGTGGCCATCGCCAGCCACGACGGCGGCAGGCCGGCGCTGGAGAGCATTGTTGCCCAGTT
ATCTCGCCCTGATCCGGCGTTGGCCGCGTTGACCAACGACCACCTCGTCGCCTTGGCCTGCCTCGGCGGA
CGTCCTGCGCTGGATGCAGTGAAAAAGGGATTGCCGCACGCGCCGGCCTTGATCAAAAGAACCAATCGCC
GTATTCCCGAACGCACATCCCATCGCGTTGCCGGATCCCAGCTGGTGAAGTCCGAGCTGGAGGAAAAGAA
GTCCGAACTGCGCCACAAGTTGAAGTACGTCCCTCACGAGTACATCGAACTGATCGAAATCGCCCGCAAC
CCAACCCAGGACCGTATCCTGGAGATGAAGGTCATGGAGTTCTTCATGAAGGTGTACGGTTATCGCGGAG
AGCATCTCGGCGGCTCTCGCAAACCCGACGGCGCTATCTACACAGTAGGCTCCCCCATCGACTACGGCGT
CATTGTGGACACTAAGGCCTACTCAGGAGGCTACAACCTTCCCATCGGCCAGGCCGACGAAATGGAGCGC
TACGTGGAGGAGAATCAGACCCGCGACAAGCACCTCAACCCCAATGAGTGGTGGAAAGTGTATCCCTCAT
CCGTCACAGAGTTCAAGTTTCTGTTTGTGAGCGGTCACTTCAAGGGTAACTACAAAGCCCAGCTTACTCG
TCTGAACCACATCACCAACTGCAACGGCGCCGTGCTCTCAGTGGAGGAGCTGCTGATCGGTGGGGAGATG
ATCAAGGCCGGGACCCTCACCTTAGAGGAGGTGCGCCGGAAGTTCAATAATGGAGAGATTAACTTCTGAT
AACTCGAGTCTAGAGAAACCCGCTGATCAGCCTCGACTGTGCCTTCTAGTTGCCAGCCATCTGTTGTTTG
CCCCTCCCCCGTGCCTTCCTTGACCCTGGAAGGTGCCACTCCCACTGTCCTTTCCTAATAAAATGAGGAA
ATTGCATCGCATTGTCTGAGTAGGTGTCATTCTATTCTGGGGGGTGGGGTGGGGCAGGACAGCAAGGGGG
AGGATTGGGAAGACAATAGCAGGCATGCTGGGGATGCGGTGGGCTCTATGGCTTCTGAGGCGGAAAGAAC
CAGCTGGGGCTCTAGGGGGTATCCCC
[124 nt withheld, positions 4227-4350]
C
[32 nt withheld, positions 4352-4383]
CA
[57 nt withheld, positions 4386-4442]
A
[49 nt withheld, positions 4444-4492]
CCTTTGACGTTGGAGTCCACGTTCTTT
[37 nt withheld, positions 4520-4556]
ACCCTATCTCGGTCTATTCTTTTGATTTATAAGGGATTTTGGGGATTTCGGCCTATTGGTTAAAAAATGA
GCTGATTTAACAAAAATTTAACGCGAATTAATTCTGTGGAATGTGTGTCAGTTAGGGTGTGGAAAGTCCC
CAGGCTCCCCAGGCAGGCAGAAGTATGCAAAGCATGCATCTCAATTAGTCAGCAACCAGGTGTGGAAAGT
CCCCAGGCTCCCCAGCAGGCAGAAGTATGCAAAGCATGCATCTCAATTAGTCAGCAACCATAGTCCCGCC
CCTAACTCCGCCCATCCCGCCCCTAACTCCGCCCAGTTCCGCCCATTCTCCGCCCCATGGCTGACTAATT
TTTTTTATTTATGCAGAGGCCGAGGCCGCCTCTGCCTCTGAGCTATTCCAGAAGTAGTGAGGAGGCTTTT
TTGGAGGCCTAGGCTTTTGCAAAAAGCTCCCGGGAGCTTGTATATCCATTTTCGGATCTGATCAGCACGT
GTTGACAATTAATCATCGGCATAGTATATCGGCATAGTATAATACGACAAGGTGAGGAACTAAACCATGG
CCAAGTTGACCAGTGCCGTTCCGGTGCTCACCGCGCGCGACGTCGCCGGAGCGGTCGAGTTCTGGACCGA
CCGGCTCGGGTTCTCCCGGGACTTCGTGGAGGACGACTTCGCCGGTGTGGTCCGGGACGACGTGACCCTG
TTCATCAGCGCGGTCCAGGACCAGGTGGTGCCGGACAACACCCTGGCCTGGGTGTGGGTGCGCGGCCTGG
ACGAGCTGTACGCCGAGTGGTCGGAGGTCGTGTCCACGAACTTCCGGGACGCCTCCGGGCCGGCCATGAC
CGAGATCGGCGAGCAGCCGTGGGGGCGGGAGTTCGCCCTGCGCGACCCGGCCGGCAACTGCGTGCACTTC
GTGGCCGAGGAGCAGGACTGACACGTGCTACGAGATTTCGATTCCACCGCCGCCTTCTATGAAAGGTTGG
GCTTCGGAATCGTTTTCCGGGACGCCGGCTGGATGATCCTCCAGCGCGGGGATCTCATGCTGGAGTTCTT
CGCCCACCCCAACTTGTTTATTGCAGCTTATAATGGTTACAAATAAAGCAATAGCATCACAAATTTCACA
AATAAAGCATTTTTTTCACTGCATTCTAGTTGTGGTTTGTCCAAACTCATCAATGTATCTTATCATGTCT
GTATACCGTCGACCTCTAGCTAGAGCTTGGCGTAATCATGGTCATAGCTGTTTCCTGTGTGAAATTGTTA
TCCGCTCACAATTCCACACAACATACGAGCCGGAAGCATAAAGTGTAAAGCCTGGGGTGCCTAATGAGTG
AGCTAACTCACATTAATTGCGTTGCGCTCACTGCCCGCTTTCCAGTCGGGAAACCTGTCGTGCCAGCTGC
ATTAATGAATCGGCCAACGCGCGGGGAGAGGCGGTTTGCGTATTGGGCGCTCTTCCGCTTCCTCGCTCAC
TGACTCGCTGCGCTCGGTCGTTCGGCTGCGGCGAGCGGTATCAGCTCACTCAAAGGCGGTAATACGGTTA
TCCACAGAATCAGGGGATAACGCAGGAAAGAACATGTGAGCAAAAGGCCAGCAAAAGGCCAGGAACCGTA
AAAAGGCCGCGTTGCTGGCGTTTTTCCATAGGCTCCGCCCCCCTGACGAGCATCACAAAAATCGACGCTC
AAGTCAGAGGTGGCGAAACCCGACAGGACTATAAAGATACCAGGCGTTTCCCCCTGGAAGCTCCCTCGTG
CGCTCTCCTGTTCCGACCCTGCCGCTTACCGGATACCTGTCCGCCTTTCTCCCTTCGGGAAGCGTGGCGC
TTTCTCAATGCTCACGCTGTAGGTATCTCAGTTCGGTGTAGGTCGTTCGCTCCAAGCTGGGCTGTGTGCA
CGAACCCCCCGTTCAGCCCGACCGCTGCGCCTTATCCGGTAACTATCGTCTTGAGTCCAACCCGGTAAGA
CACGACTTATCGCCACTGGCAGCAGCCACTGGTAACAGGATTAGCAGAGCGAGGTATGTAGGCGGTGCTA
CAGAGTTCTTGAAGTGGTGGCCTAACTACGGCTACACTAGAAGGACAGTATTTGGTATCTGCGCTCTGCT
GAAGCCAGTTACCTTCGGAAAAAGAGTTGGTAGCTCTTGATCCGGCAAACAAACCACCGCTGGTAGCGGT
GGTTTTTTTGTTTGCAAGCAGCAGATTACGCGCAGAAAAAAAGGATCTCAAGAAGATCCTTTGATCTTTT
CTACGGGGTCTGACGCTCAGTGGAACGAAAACTCACGTTAAGGGATTTTGGTCATGAGATTATCAAAAAG
GATCTTCACCTAGATCCTTTTAAATTAAAAATGAAGTTTTAAATCAATCTAAAGTATATATGAGTAAACT
TGGTCTGACAGTTACCAATGCTTAATCAGTGAGGCACCTATCTCAGCGATCTGTCTATTTCGTTCATCCA
TAGTTGCCTGACTCCCCGTCGTGTAGATAACTACGATACGGGAGGGCTTACCATCTGGCCCCAGTGCTGC
AATGATACCGCGAGACCCACGCTCACCGGCTCCAGATTTATCAGCAATAAACCAGCCAGCCGGAAGGGCC
GAGCGCAGAAGTGGTCCTGCAACTTTATCCGCCTCCATCCAGTCTATTAATTGTTGCCGGGAAGCTAGAG
TAAGTAGTTCGCCAGTTAATAGTTTGCGCAACGTTGTTGCCATTGCTACAGGCATCGTGGTGTCACGCTC
GTCGTTTGGTATGGCTTCATTCAGCTCCGGTTCCCAACGATCAAGGCGAGTTACATGATCCCCCATGTTG
TGCAAAAAAGCGGTTAGCTCCTTCGGTCCTCCGATCGTTGTCAGAAGTAAGTTGGCCGCAGTGTTATCAC
TCATGGTTATGGCAGCACTGCATAATTCTCTTACTGTCATGCCATCCGTAAGATGCTTTTCTGTGACTGG
TGAGTACTCAACCAAGTCATTCTGAGAATAGTGTATGCGGCGACCGAGTTGCTCTTGCCCGGCGTCAATA
CGGGATAATACCGCGCCACATAGCAGAACTTTAAAAGTGCTCATCATTGGAAAACGTTCTTCGGGGCGAA
AACTCTCAAGGATCTTACCGCTGTTGAGATCCAGTTCGATGTAACCCACTCGTGCACCCAACTGATCTTC
AGCATCTTTTACTTTCACCAGCGTTTCTGGGTGAGCAAAAACAGGAAGGCAAAATGCCGCAAAAAAGGGA
ATAAGGGCGACACGGAAATGTTGAATACTCATACTCTTCCTTTTTCAATATTATTGAAGCATTTATCAGG
GTTATTGTCTCATGAGCGGATACATATTTGAATGTATTTAGAAAAATAAACAAATAGGGGTTCCGCGCAC
ATTTCCCCGAAAAGTGCCACCTGACGTC
