Features (pLannotate 1.2.2; 24 found; start..end, strand, type, name):
    119..498     +  enhancer       CMV enhancer: human cytomegalovirus immediate early enhancer
    499..702     +  promoter       CMV promoter: human cytomegalovirus (CMV) immediate early promoter
    698..731     +  LTR            5' LTR (truncated) (fragment): truncated 5' long terminal repeat (LTR) from HIV-1
    747..765     +  promoter       T7 promoter: promoter for bacteriophage T7 RNA polymerase
    801..866     +  CDS            3xFLAG: three tandem FLAG® epitope tags, followed by an enterokinase cleavage site
    864..1427    +  CDS            avrBs3 (fragment): AVRB3_XANEU - Experimental evidence at protein level: Swiss-Prot protein existence level 1. Avirulence protein. Acts as a transcription factor in C.annuum plants. In susceptible plants lacking the Bs3 resistance gene induces expression of a number of genes, including genes homologous to a family of auxin-induced genes, alpha-expansin genes, pectate lyase, anthocyanidin glucoside rhamnosyl transferase and at least one transcription factor, UPA20. Their expression leads to plant hypertrophy in mesophyll cells, probably mainly mediated by UPA20 (PubMed:17962565). In resistant plants induces the h
   3018..3224    +  CDS            avrBs3 (fragment): AVRB3_XANEU - Experimental evidence at protein level: Swiss-Prot protein existence level 1. Avirulence protein. Acts as a transcription factor in C.annuum plants. In susceptible plants lacking the Bs3 resistance gene induces expression of a number of genes, including genes homologous to a family of auxin-induced genes, alpha-expansin genes, pectate lyase, anthocyanidin glucoside rhamnosyl transferase and at least one transcription factor, UPA20. Their expression leads to plant hypertrophy in mesophyll cells, probably mainly mediated by UPA20 (PubMed:17962565). In resistant plants induces the h
   3213..3800    +  CDS            fokIR (fragment): T2F1_PLAOK - Also known as rfoKI. Experimental evidence at protein level: Swiss-Prot protein existence level 1. Recognizes the double-stranded sequence 5'-GGATG-3'/3'-CATCC- 5' and cleaves respectively 14 bases after G-1 and 13 bases before C-1. From Planomicrobium okeanokoites (Planococcus okeanokoites) (Flavobacterium okeanokoites).
   3841..4065    +  polyA_signal   bGH poly(A) signal: bovine growth hormone polyadenylation signal
   4069..4090    +  promoter       SV40 promoter (fragment): SV40 enhancer and early promoter
   4111..4539    +  rep_origin     f1 ori (sequence partly withheld): f1 bacteriophage origin of replication; arrow indicates direction of (+) strand synthesis
   4553..4882    +  promoter       SV40 promoter: SV40 enhancer and early promoter
   4930..4977    +  promoter       EM7 promoter: synthetic bacterial promoter&nbsp
   4996..5370    +  CDS            BleoR: antibiotic-binding protein; Sh ble from Streptoalloteichus hindustanus; confers resistance to bleomycin, phleomycin, and Zeocin™
   5380..5505    +  CDS            ble (fragment): BLE_KLEPN - Experimental evidence at protein level: Swiss-Prot protein existence level 1. Binding protein with a strong affinity to the bleomycin family of antibiotics. Binds to CL990; an antimitotic-antibiotic compound. From Klebsiella pneumoniae.
   5500..5621    +  polyA_signal   SV40 poly(A) signal: SV40 polyadenylation signal
   5694..5710    -  protein_bind   lac operator: The lac repressor binds to the lac operator to inhibit transcription in E. coli. This inhibition can be relieved by adding lactose or isopropyl-β-D-thiogalactopyranoside (IPTG). lac repressor encoded by lacI
   5718..5748    -  promoter       lac promoter: promoter for the E. coli lac operon
   5763..5784    -  protein_bind   CAP binding site: CAP binding activates transcription in the presence of cAMP. E. coli catabolite activator protein
   5797..5889    -  CDS            lacI (fragment): lac repressor; lacI; The lac repressor binds to the lac operator to inhibit transcription in E. coli. This inhibition can be relieved by adding lactose or isopropyl-β-D-thiogalactopyranoside (IPTG).
   6072..6660    -  rep_origin     ori: high-copy-number ColE1/pMB1/pBR322/pUC origin of replication
   6831..7691    -  CDS            AmpR: β-lactamase; bla; confers resistance to ampicillin, carbenicillin, and related antibiotics
   7692..7796    -  promoter       AmpR promoter: bla
   7855..7907    -  misc_feature   bom (fragment): basis of mobility region from pBR322
>Addgene plasmid #92244 | USPQ-HTT-TALEN2 | addgene full sequence | sequence record 197512 | Addgene NGS Result
TGCGCGAGCAAAATTTAAGCTACAACAAGGCAAGGCTTGACCGACAATTGCATGAAGAATCTGCTTAGGG
TTAGGCGTTTTGCGCTGCTTCGCGATGTACGGGCCAGATATACGCGTTGACATTGATTATTGACTAGTTA
TTAATAGTAATCAATTACGGGGTCATTAGTTCATAGCCCATATATGGAGTTCCGCGTTACATAACTTACG
GTAAATGGCCCGCCTGGCTGACCGCCCAACGACCCCCGCCCATTGACGTCAATAATGACGTATGTTCCCA
TAGTAACGCCAATAGGGACTTTCCATTGACGTCAATGGGTGGAGTATTTACGGTAAACTGCCCACTTGGC
AGTACATCAAGTGTATCATATGCCAAGTACGCCCCCTATTGACGTCAATGACGGTAAATGGCCCGCCTGG
CATTATGCCCAGTACATGACCTTATGGGACTTTCCTACTTGGCAGTACATCTACGTATTAGTCATCGCTA
TTACCATGGTGATGCGGTTTTGGCAGTACATCAATGGGCGTGGATAGCGGTTTGACTCACGGGGATTTCC
AAGTCTCCACCCCATTGACGTCAATGGGAGTTTGTTTTGGCACCAAAATCAACGGGACTTTCCAAAATGT
CGTAACAACTCCGCCCCATTGACGCAAATGGGCGGTAGGCGTGTACGGTGGGAGGTCTATATAAGCAGAG
CTCTCTGGCTAACTAGAGAACCCACTGCTTACTGGCTTATCGAAATTAATACGACTCACTATAGGGAGAC
TCAAGCTGGCTAGTTAAGCTTGCCACCATGGACTACAAAGACCATGACGGTGATTATAAAGATCATGACA
TCGATTACAAGGATGACGATGACAAGATGGCCCCCAAGAAGAAGAGGAAGGTGGGCATTCACGGGGTACC
CGCCGCTGTGGATCTACGCACGCTCGGCTACAGCCAGCAGCAACAGGAGAAGATCAAACCGAAGGTTCGT
TCGACAGTGGCGCAGCACCACGAGGCACTGGTCGGCCATGGGTTTACACACGCGCACATCGTTGCGCTCA
GCCAACACCCGGCAGCGTTAGGGACCGTCGCTGTCAAGTATCAGGACATGATCGCAGCGTTGCCAGAGGC
GACACACGAAGCGATCGTTGGCGTCGGCAAACAGTGGTCCGGCGCACGCGCTCTGGAGGCCTTGCTCACG
GTGGCGGGAGAGTTGAGAGGTCCACCGTTACAGTTGGACACAGGCCAACTTCTCAAGATTGCAAAACGTG
GCGGCGTGACCGCAGTGGAGGCAGTGCATGCATGGCGCAATGCACTGACGGGTGCCCCCCTGAACTTGAC
TCCAGAACAGGTTGTGGCCATCGCAAGCCACGACGGAGGAAAGCAAGCCCTGGAAACAGTACAGAGGCTG
TTGCCTGTCCTGTGTCAAGCTCACGGTCTGACCCCAGAACAAGTCGTCGCAATCGCGAGCAATAACGGCG
GAAAACAGGCTTTGGAAACGGTGCAGAGGCTCCTTCCAGTGCTGTGTCAGGCACATGGACTCACCCCTGA
GCAAGTCGTCGCAATCGCCTCCAACATTGGCGGGAAACAGGCACTGGAGACTGTCCAGCGCCTGCTTCCC
GTGCTTTGCCAGGCGCACGGCCTAACCCCTGAGCAAGTCGTCGCAATCGCCTCCAACATTGGCGGGAAAC
AGGCACTGGAGACTGTCCAGCGCCTGCTTCCCGTGCTTTGCCAGGCGCACGGGCTTACCCCAGAACAAGT
CGTCGCAATCGCGAGCAATAACGGCGGAAAACAGGCTTTGGAAACGGTGCAGAGGCTCCTTCCAGTGCTG
TGTCAGGCACATGGCTTGACCCCAGAACAAGTCGTCGCAATCGCGAGCAATAACGGCGGAAAACAGGCTT
TGGAAACGGTGCAGAGGCTCCTTCCAGTGCTGTGTCAGGCACATGGACTCACTCCAGAACAGGTTGTGGC
CATCGCAAGCCACGACGGAGGAAAGCAAGCCCTGGAAACAGTACAGAGGCTGTTGCCTGTCCTGTGTCAA
GCTCACGGCCTAACTCCAGAACAGGTTGTGGCCATCGCAAGCCACGACGGAGGAAAGCAAGCCCTGGAAA
CAGTACAGAGGCTGTTGCCTGTCCTGTGTCAAGCTCACGGTCTGACACCTGAGCAGGTTGTGGCCATTGC
CTCGAATGGAGGGGGCAAACAGGCGTTGGAAACCGTACAACGATTGCTGCCGGTCCTTTGCCAAGCCCAC
GGCTTGACACCTGAGCAGGTTGTGGCCATTGCCTCGAATGGAGGGGGCAAACAGGCGTTGGAAACCGTAC
AACGATTGCTGCCGGTCCTTTGCCAAGCCCACGGGCTTACTCCAGAACAGGTTGTGGCCATCGCAAGCCA
CGACGGAGGAAAGCAAGCCCTGGAAACAGTACAGAGGCTGTTGCCTGTCCTGTGTCAAGCTCACGGCCTA
ACCCCTGAGCAAGTCGTCGCAATCGCCTCCAACATTGGCGGGAAACAGGCACTGGAGACTGTCCAGCGCC
TGCTTCCCGTGCTTTGCCAGGCGCACGGACTCACACCTGAGCAGGTTGTGGCCATTGCCTCGAATGGAGG
GGGCAAACAGGCGTTGGAAACCGTACAACGATTGCTGCCGGTCCTTTGCCAAGCCCACGGCTTGACTCCA
GAACAGGTTGTGGCCATCGCAAGCCACGACGGAGGAAAGCAAGCCCTGGAAACAGTACAGAGGCTGTTGC
CTGTCCTGTGTCAAGCTCACGGGCTTACCCCTGAGCAAGTCGTCGCAATCGCCTCCAACATTGGCGGGAA
ACAGGCACTGGAGACTGTCCAGCGCCTGCTTCCCGTGCTTTGCCAGGCGCACGGTCTGACCCCAGAACAA
GTCGTCGCAATCGCGAGCAATAACGGCGGAAAACAGGCTTTGGAAACGGTGCAGAGGCTCCTTCCAGTGC
TGTGTCAGGCACATGGCCTAACCCCGGAGCAGGTGGTGGCCATCGCCAGCCACGACGGCGGCAGGCCGGC
GCTGGAGAGCATTGTTGCCCAGTTATCTCGCCCTGATCCGGCGTTGGCCGCGTTGACCAACGACCACCTC
GTCGCCTTGGCCTGCCTCGGCGGACGTCCTGCGCTGGATGCAGTGAAAAAGGGATTGCCGCACGCGCCGG
CCTTGATCAAAAGAACCAATCGCCGTATTCCCGAACGCACATCCCATCGCGTTGCCGGATCCCAGCTGGT
GAAGTCCGAGCTGGAGGAAAAGAAGTCCGAACTGCGCCACAAGTTGAAGTACGTCCCTCACGAGTACATC
GAACTGATCGAAATCGCCCGCAACCCAACCCAGGACCGTATCCTGGAGATGAAGGTCATGGAGTTCTTCA
TGAAGGTGTACGGTTATCGCGGAGAGCATCTCGGCGGCTCTCGCAAACCCGACGGCGCTATCTACACAGT
AGGCTCCCCCATCGACTACGGCGTCATTGTGGACACTAAGGCCTACTCAGGAGGCTACAACCTTCCCATC
GGCCAGGCCGACGAAATGGAGCGCTACGTGGAGGAGAATCAGACCCGCGACAAGCACCTCAACCCCAATG
AGTGGTGGAAAGTGTATCCCTCATCCGTCACAGAGTTCAAGTTTCTGTTTGTGAGCGGTCACTTCAAGGG
TAACTACAAAGCCCAGCTTACTCGTCTGAACCACATCACCAACTGCAACGGCGCCGTGCTCTCAGTGGAG
GAGCTGCTGATCGGTGGGGAGATGATCAAGGCCGGGACCCTCACCTTAGAGGAGGTGCGCCGGAAGTTCA
ATAATGGAGAGATTAACTTCTGATAACTCGAGTCTAGAGAAACCCGCTGATCAGCCTCGACTGTGCCTTC
TAGTTGCCAGCCATCTGTTGTTTGCCCCTCCCCCGTGCCTTCCTTGACCCTGGAAGGTGCCACTCCCACT
GTCCTTTCCTAATAAAATGAGGAAATTGCATCGCATTGTCTGAGTAGGTGTCATTCTATTCTGGGGGGTG
GGGTGGGGCAGGACAGCAAGGGGGAGGATTGGGAAGACAATAGCAGGCATGCTGGGGATGCGGTGGGCTC
TATGGCTTCTGAGGCGGAAAGAACCAGCTGGGGCTCTAGGGGGTATCCCC
[124 nt withheld, positions 4111-4234]
C
[91 nt withheld, positions 4236-4326]
A
[49 nt withheld, positions 4328-4376]
CCTTTGACGTTGGAGTCCACGTTCTTT
[37 nt withheld, positions 4404-4440]
ACCCTATCTCGGTCTATTCTTTTGATTTATAAGGGATTTTGCCGATTTCGGCCTATTGGTTAAAAAATGA
GCTGATTTAACAAAAATTTAACGCGAATTAATTCTGTGGAATGTGTGTCAGTTAGGGTGTGGAAAGTCCC
CAGGCTCCCCAGCAGGCAGAAGTATGCAAAGCATGCATCTCAATTAGTCAGCAACCAGGTGTGGAAAGTC
CCCAGGCTCCCCAGCAGGCAGAAGTATGCAAAGCATGCATCTCAATTAGTCAGCAACCATAGTCCCGCCC
CTAACTCCGCCCATCCCGCCCCTAACTCCGCCCAGTTCCGCCCATTCTCCGCCCCATGGCTGACTAATTT
TTTTTATTTATGCAGAGGCCGAGGCCGCCTCTGCCTCTGAGCTATTCCAGAAGTAGTGAGGAGGCTTTTT
TGGAGGCCTAGGCTTTTGCAAAAAGCTCCCGGGAGCTTGTATATCCATTTTCGGATCTGATCAGCACGTG
TTGACAATTAATCATCGGCATAGTATATCGGCATAGTATAATACGACAAGGTGAGGAACTAAACCATGGC
CAAGTTGACCAGTGCCGTTCCGGTGCTCACCGCGCGCGACGTCGCCGGAGCGGTCGAGTTCTGGACCGAC
CGGCTCGGGTTCTCCCGGGACTTCGTGGAGGACGACTTCGCCGGTGTGGTCCGGGACGACGTGACCCTGT
TCATCAGCGCGGTCCAGGACCAGGTGGTGCCGGACAACACCCTGGCCTGGGTGTGGGTGCGCGGCCTGGA
CGAGCTGTACGCCGAGTGGTCGGAGGTCGTGTCCACGAACTTCCGGGACGCCTCCGGGCCGGCCATGACC
GAGATCGGCGAGCAGCCGTGGGGGCGGGAGTTCGCCCTGCGCGACCCGGCCGGCAACTGCGTGCACTTCG
TGGCCGAGGAGCAGGACTGACACGTGCTACGAGATTTCGATTCCACCGCCGCCTTCTATGAAAGGTTGGG
CTTCGGAATCGTTTTCCGGGACGCCGGCTGGATGATCCTCCAGCGCGGGGATCTCATGCTGGAGTTCTTC
GCCCACCCCAACTTGTTTATTGCAGCTTATAATGGTTACAAATAAAGCAATAGCATCACAAATTTCACAA
ATAAAGCATTTTTTTCACTGCATTCTAGTTGTGGTTTGTCCAAACTCATCAATGTATCTTATCATGTCTG
TATACCGTCGACCTCTAGCTAGAGCTTGGCGTAATCATGGTCATAGCTGTTTCCTGTGTGAAATTGTTAT
CCGCTCACAATTCCACACAACATACGAGCCGGAAGCATAAAGTGTAAAGCCTGGGGTGCCTAATGAGTGA
GCTAACTCACATTAATTGCGTTGCGCTCACTGCCCGCTTTCCAGTCGGGAAACCTGTCGTGCCAGCTGCA
TTAATGAATCGGCCAACGCGCGGGGAGAGGCGGTTTGCGTATTGGGCGCTCTTCCGCTTCCTCGCTCACT
GACTCGCTGCGCTCGGTCGTTCGGCTGCGGCGAGCGGTATCAGCTCACTCAAAGGCGGTAATACGGTTAT
CCACAGAATCAGGGGATAACGCAGGAAAGAACATGTGAGCAAAAGGCCAGCAAAAGGCCAGGAACCGTAA
AAAGGCCGCGTTGCTGGCGTTTTTCCATAGGCTCCGCCCCCCTGACGAGCATCACAAAAATCGACGCTCA
AGTCAGAGGTGGCGAAACCCGACAGGACTATAAAGATACCAGGCGTTTCCCCCTGGAAGCTCCCTCGTGC
GCTCTCCTGTTCCGACCCTGCCGCTTACCGGATACCTGTCCGCCTTTCTCCCTTCGGGAAGCGTGGCGCT
TTCTCATAGCTCACGCTGTAGGTATCTCAGTTCGGTGTAGGTCGTTCGCTCCAAGCTGGGCTGTGTGCAC
GAACCCCCCGTTCAGCCCGACCGCTGCGCCTTATCCGGTAACTATCGTCTTGAGTCCAACCCGGTAAGAC
ACGACTTATCGCCACTGGCAGCAGCCACTGGTAACAGGATTAGCAGAGCGAGGTATGTAGGCGGTGCTAC
AGAGTTCTTGAAGTGGTGGCCTAACTACGGCTACACTAGAAGAACAGTATTTGGTATCTGCGCTCTGCTG
AAGCCAGTTACCTTCGGAAAAAGAGTTGGTAGCTCTTGATCCGGCAAACAAACCACCGCTGGTAGCGGTG
GTTTTTTTGTTTGCAAGCAGCAGATTACGCGCAGAAAAAAAGGATCTCAAGAAGATCCTTTGATCTTTTC
TACGGGGTCTGACGCTCAGTGGAACGAAAACTCACGTTAAGGGATTTTGGTCATGAGATTATCAAAAAGG
ATCTTCACCTAGATCCTTTTAAATTAAAAATGAAGTTTTAAATCAATCTAAAGTATATATGAGTAAACTT
GGTCTGACAGTTACCAATGCTTAATCAGTGAGGCACCTATCTCAGCGATCTGTCTATTTCGTTCATCCAT
AGTTGCCTGACTCCCCGTCGTGTAGATAACTACGATACGGGAGGGCTTACCATCTGGCCCCAGTGCTGCA
ATGATACCGCGAGAGCCACGCTCACCGGCTCCAGATTTATCAGCAATAAACCAGCCAGCCGGAAGGGCCG
AGCGCAGAAGTGGTCCTGCAACTTTATCCGCCTCCATCCAGTCTATTAATTGTTGCCGGGAAGCTAGAGT
AAGTAGTTCGCCAGTTAATAGTTTGCGCAACGTTGTTGCCATTGCTACAGGCATCGTGGTGTCACGCTCG
TCGTTTGGTATGGCTTCATTCAGCTCCGGTTCCCAACGATCAAGGCGAGTTACATGATCCCCCATGTTGT
GCAAAAAAGCGGTTAGCTCCTTCGGTCCTCCGATCGTTGTCAGAAGTAAGTTGGCCGCAGTGTTATCACT
CATGGTTATGGCAGCACTGCATAATTCTCTTACTGTCATGCCATCCGTAAGATGCTTTTCTGTGACTGGT
GAGTACTCAACCAAGTCATTCTGAGAATAGTGTATGCGGCGACCGAGTTGCTCTTGCCCGGCGTCAATAC
GGGATAATACCGCGCCACATAGCAGAACTTTAAAAGTGCTCATCATTGGAAAACGTTCTTCGGGGCGAAA
ACTCTCAAGGATCTTACCGCTGTTGAGATCCAGTTCGATGTAACCCACTCGTGCACCCAACTGATCTTCA
GCATCTTTTACTTTCACCAGCGTTTCTGGGTGAGCAAAAACAGGAAGGCAAAATGCCGCAAAAAAGGGAA
TAAGGGCGACACGGAAATGTTGAATACTCATACTCTTCCTTTTTCAATATTATTGAAGCATTTATCAGGG
TTATTGTCTCATGAGCGGATACATATTTGAATGTATTTAGAAAAATAAACAAATAGGGGTTCCGCGCACA
TTTCCCCGAAAAGTGCCACCTGACGTCGACGGATCGGGAGATCTCCCGATCCCCTATGGTGCACTCTCAG
TACAATCTGCTCTGATGCCGCATAGTTAAGCCAGTATCTGCTCCCTGCTTGTGTGTTGGAGGTCGCTGAG
TAG
